Addgene plasmid #107856: pHBS1052 TDP43 RRM-GFP R-K
Purpose: To test the effect of sequence on TDP43 droplet properties
Depositing lab: Rajat Rohatgi. Depositing organization: Stanford University. Publication: Phase separation-deficient TDP43 remains functional in splicing. Schmidt HB, Barreau A, Rohatgi R. Nat Commun. 2019 Oct 25;10(1):4890. doi: 10.1038/s41467-019-12740-2. PubMed 31653829.
Backbone
  Vector backbone: pCS2-Dest
  Vector type: Mammalian Expression
Growth in bacteria
  Bacterial resistance: Ampicillin, 100 μg/mL
  Growth temperature: 37°C
  Growth strain: DH5alpha
  Copy number: High Copy
Gene/Insert
  Gene/Insert name: TARDBP mutant
  Species: H. sapiens (human)
  Mutation: All arginine to lysine in LLPS reporter
  Entrez Gene: TARDBP (a.k.a. ALS10, TDP-43)
  Cloning method: Gibson Cloning
Terms and licenses: Academic/Nonprofit Terms; Industry Terms: Not Available to Industry
How to cite: pHBS1052 TDP43 RRM-GFP R-K was a gift from Rajat Rohatgi (Addgene plasmid # 107856 ; http://n2t.net/addgene:107856 ; RRID:Addgene_107856)
