[The description below was written by a language model from this plasmid's Addgene catalogue record and pLannotate feature annotations shown in this document.]
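Description:
pHBS1052 TDP43 RRM-GFP R-K is a mammalian expression plasmid built on the pCS2-Dest backbone. It carries a mutant human TARDBP (TDP-43) reporter used to examine how protein sequence affects TDP-43 droplet (liquid-liquid phase separation) behaviour. It is maintained in E. coli at high copy through a ColE1/pUC-type origin and selected with ampicillin via the β-lactamase gene. An f1 origin and remnants of the lac promoter/operator, lacI and lacZα are carried over from the parental cloning vector.

The expression cassette is driven by the simian cytomegalovirus IE94 enhancer/promoter and terminated by an SV40 polyadenylation signal. An SP6 promoter sits just upstream of the insert, which would allow in vitro transcription of sense RNA, and T7 (partial) and T3 promoters lie downstream in the opposite orientation. The insert is flanked by attB1 and attB2 Gateway sites, although the record lists Gibson assembly as the cloning method. Within this interval the only annotated coding feature is superfolder GFP, with a few hundred unannotated bases on either side. This layout, together with the plasmid name, suggests GFP occupies an internal position in place of the RNA-recognition motifs, flanked by TDP-43 sequence, but the feature tables do not annotate the TARDBP segments. According to the record, all arginines in the reporter are changed to lysine. This lets fluorescence imaging test the contribution of arginine residues to condensate formation and properties.

The depositor sequence and the repository's sequencing result differ by only a few nucleotides in length and give the same feature set in the same order.
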