Features (pLannotate 1.2.2; 17 found; start..end, strand, type, name):
     35..53      +  promoter       SP6 promoter: promoter for bacteriophage SP6 RNA polymerase
    108..132     +  protein_bind   attB1: mutant version of attB; recombination site for the Gateway® BP reaction BP Clonase™
    478..1179    +  CDS            Superfolder GFP: Superfolder GFP is a basic (constitutively fluorescent) green fluorescent protein published in 2005, derived from Aequorea victoria. It is reported to be a very rapidly-maturing weak dimer.
   1660..1684    -  protein_bind   attB2: mutant version of attB; recombination site for the Gateway® BP reaction BP Clonase™
   1707..1724    -  promoter       T7 promoter (fragment): promoter for bacteriophage T7 RNA polymerase
   1729..1863    -  polyA_signal   SV40 poly(A) signal: SV40 polyadenylation signal
   1976..1994    -  promoter       T3 promoter: promoter for bacteriophage T3 RNA polymerase
   2039..2055    -  protein_bind   lac operator: The lac repressor binds to the lac operator to inhibit transcription in E. coli. This inhibition can be relieved by adding lactose or isopropyl-β-D-thiogalactopyranoside (IPTG). lac repressor encoded by lacI
   2063..2093    -  promoter       lac promoter: promoter for the E. coli lac operon
   2108..2129    -  protein_bind   CAP binding site: CAP binding activates transcription in the presence of cAMP. E. coli catabolite activator protein
   2142..2234    -  CDS            lacI (fragment): lac repressor; lacI; The lac repressor binds to the lac operator to inhibit transcription in E. coli. This inhibition can be relieved by adding lactose or isopropyl-β-D-thiogalactopyranoside (IPTG).
   2417..3005    -  rep_origin     ori: high-copy-number ColE1/pMB1/pBR322/pUC origin of replication
   3176..4036    -  CDS            AmpR: β-lactamase; bla; confers resistance to ampicillin, carbenicillin, and related antibiotics
   4037..4141    -  promoter       AmpR promoter: bla
   4194..4622    -  rep_origin     f1 ori (sequence partly withheld): f1 bacteriophage origin of replication; arrow indicates direction of (+) strand synthesis
   4627..4693    -  CDS            lacZα (fragment): LacZα fragment of β-galactosidase; lacZ fragment
   4696..5680    +  promoter       CMV IE94 promoter: enhancer/promoter region of simian cytomegalovirus major immediate early transcription unit IE94
>Addgene plasmid #107856 | pHBS1052 TDP43 RRM-GFP R-K | depositor full sequence | sequence record 203709 | pHBS1052 TDP43 RRM-GFP R-K sequence 5680 bps
CGCCATTCTGCCTGGGGACGTCGGAGCAAGCTTGATTTAGGTGACACTATAGAATACAAGCTACTTGTTC
TTTTTGCAGGATCCCATCGATTCGAATTCAAGGATCAACAAGTTTGTACAAAAAAGCAGGCTGGCGCCGG
TACCACCGGTGCCACCATGGGATCCATGTCTGAATATATTCGGGTAACCGAAGATGAGAACGATGAGCCC
ATTGAAATACCATCGGAAGACGATGGGACGGTGCTGCTCTCCACGGTTACAGCCCAGTTTCCAGGGGCGT
GTGGGCTTCGCTACAGGAATCCAGTGTCTCAGTGTATGAGAGGTGTCCGGCTGGTAGAAGGAATTCTGCA
TGCCCCAGATGCTGGCTGGGGAAATCTGGTGTATGTTGTCAACTATCCAAAAGATAACAAAAGAAAAATG
GATGAGACAGATGCTTCATCAGCAGTGAAAGTGAAAAGAGCAGTCCAGAAAACATCCAGTAAAGGAGAGG
AACTATTTACAGGTACTGTGCCTATCAAAGTCGAGCTGGACGGCGACGTAAACGGCCACAAGTTCAGCGT
GCGTGGCGAGGGCGAGGGCGATGCCACCGAGGGCAAGCTGACCCTGAAGTTCATCTGCACCACCGGCAAG
CTGCCGGTGCCGTGGCCGACCCTCGTGACCACCCTGACCTACGGCGTGCAGTGCTTCAGCCGCTACCCGG
ACCACATGAAGCGTCACGACTTCTTCAAGTCCGCCATGCCGGAAGGCTACGTCCAGGAGCGCACCATCGA
GTTCAAGGACGACGGCACCTACAAGACCCGCGCGGAGGTGAAGTTCGAGGGCGACACCCTGGTGAACCGC
ATCGAGCTGAAGGGCAACGACTTCAAGGAGGACGGCAACATCCTGGGTCACAAGCTGGAGTACAACCACA
ACAGCCACAACGTCCGTATCGAAGCCGACAAGCAGAAGAACGGCATCAAGGCTAACTTCAAGATCCGCCA
CAACGTTGAGGACGGCAGCCAGCAGGAAGCCGACCACAAACAGCAGAACACCCCGATCGGCGACGGCCCG
GTGCGCCTGCCGGACAACCACTATCTGAGCACCCAGACCACGCTGAGCAAAGACCCGAACGAGAAGCGCG
ATCACATGGTCCTGAAGGAGTTCGTGACGGCAGCCGGTATCACTAAAGGTGAAGATGAAAGTGGATCCAA
TGCCGAACCTAAGCACAATTCAAACAAGCAACTAGAGAAAAGTGGGAAGTTCGGCGGCAACCCTGGTGGA
TTCGGTAACCAAGGCGGGTTCGGCAACAGTAAGGGGGGCGGCGCCGGACTTGGAAACAACCAGGGTTCAA
ATATGGGCGGCGGCATGAATTTTGGAGCTTTCAGCATCAATCCAGCTATGATGGCGGCTGCCCAGGCTGC
TCTGCAATCTTCTTGGGGGATGATGGGTATGCTTGCAAGTCAACAGAATCAGTCCGGTCCATCCGGAAAT
AACCAGAACCAGGGTAATATGCAGAAAGAGCCTAATCAAGCGTTTGGCAGTGGTAACAATTCGTATTCTG
GGTCCAATAGCGGAGCTGCTATAGGTTGGGGCTCAGCAAGCAATGCCGGTAGTGGTAGCGGCTTTAATGG
AGGCTTTGGTAGTTCTATGGACTCAAAGTCTTCCGGGTGGGGCATGTAGACCCAGCTTTCTTGTACAAAG
TGGTTGATCCTCTCGAGCCTCTAGAACTATAGTGAGTCGTATTACGTAGATCCAGACATGATAAGATACA
TTGATGAGTTTGGACAAACCACAACTAGAATGCAGTGAAAAAAATGCTTTATTTGTGAAATTTGTGATGC
TATTGCTTTATTTGTAACCATTATAAGCTGCAATAAACAAGTTAACAACAACAATTGCATTCATTTTATG
TTTCAGGTTCAGGGGGAGGTGTGGGAGGTTTTTTAATTCGCGGCCGCGGCGCCAATGCATTGGGCCCGGT
ACCCAGCTTTTGTTCCCTTTAGTGAGGGTTAATTGCGCGCTTGGCGTAATCATGGTCATAGCTGTTTCCT
GTGTGAAATTGTTATCCGCTCACAATTCCACACAACATACGAGCCGGAAGCATAAAGTGTAAAGCCTGGG
GTGCCTAATGAGTGAGCTAACTCACATTAATTGCGTTGCGCTCACTGCCCGCTTTCCAGTCGGGAAACCT
GTCGTGCCAGCTGCATTAATGAATCGGCCAACGCGCGGGGAGAGGCGGTTTGCGTATTGGGCGCTCTTCC
GCTTCCTCGCTCACTGACTCGCTGCGCTCGGTCGTTCGGCTGCGGCGAGCGGTATCAGCTCACTCAAAGG
CGGTAATACGGTTATCCACAGAATCAGGGGATAACGCAGGAAAGAACATGTGAGCAAAAGGCCAGCAAAA
GGCCAGGAACCGTAAAAAGGCCGCGTTGCTGGCGTTTTTCCATAGGCTCCGCCCCCCTGACGAGCATCAC
AAAAATCGACGCTCAAGTCAGAGGTGGCGAAACCCGACAGGACTATAAAGATACCAGGCGTTTCCCCCTG
GAAGCTCCCTCGTGCGCTCTCCTGTTCCGACCCTGCCGCTTACCGGATACCTGTCCGCCTTTCTCCCTTC
GGGAAGCGTGGCGCTTTCTCATAGCTCACGCTGTAGGTATCTCAGTTCGGTGTAGGTCGTTCGCTCCAAG
CTGGGCTGTGTGCACGAACCCCCCGTTCAGCCCGACCGCTGCGCCTTATCCGGTAACTATCGTCTTGAGT
CCAACCCGGTAAGACACGACTTATCGCCACTGGCAGCAGCCACTGGTAACAGGATTAGCAGAGCGAGGTA
TGTAGGCGGTGCTACAGAGTTCTTGAAGTGGTGGCCTAACTACGGCTACACTAGAAGGACAGTATTTGGT
ATCTGCGCTCTGCTGAAGCCAGTTACCTTCGGAAAAAGAGTTGGTAGCTCTTGATCCGGCAAACAAACCA
CCGCTGGTAGCGGTGGTTTTTTTGTTTGCAAGCAGCAGATTACGCGCAGAAAAAAAGGATCTCAAGAAGA
TCCTTTGATCTTTTCTACGGGGTCTGACGCTCAGTGGAACGAAAACTCACGTTAAGGGATTTTGGTCATG
AGATTATCAAAAAGGATCTTCACCTAGATCCTTTTAAATTAAAAATGAAGTTTTAAATCAATCTAAAGTA
TATATGAGTAAACTTGGTCTGACAGTTACCAATGCTTAATCAGTGAGGCACCTATCTCAGCGATCTGTCT
ATTTCGTTCATCCATAGTTGCCTGACTCCCCGTCGTGTAGATAACTACGATACGGGAGGGCTTACCATCT
GGCCCCAGTGCTGCAATGATACCGCGAGACCCACGCTCACCGGCTCCAGATTTATCAGCAATAAACCAGC
CAGCCGGAAGGGCCGAGCGCAGAAGTGGTCCTGCAACTTTATCCGCCTCCATCCAGTCTATTAATTGTTG
CCGGGAAGCTAGAGTAAGTAGTTCGCCAGTTAATAGTTTGCGCAACGTTGTTGCCATTGCTACAGGCATC
GTGGTGTCACGCTCGTCGTTTGGTATGGCTTCATTCAGCTCCGGTTCCCAACGATCAAGGCGAGTTACAT
GATCCCCCATGTTGTGCAAAAAAGCGGTTAGCTCCTTCGGTCCTCCGATCGTTGTCAGAAGTAAGTTGGC
CGCAGTGTTATCACTCATGGTTATGGCAGCACTGCATAATTCTCTTACTGTCATGCCATCCGTAAGATGC
TTTTCTGTGACTGGTGAGTACTCAACCAAGTCATTCTGAGAATAGTGTATGCGGCGACCGAGTTGCTCTT
GCCCGGCGTCAATACGGGATAATACCGCGCCACATAGCAGAACTTTAAAAGTGCTCATCATTGGAAAACG
TTCTTCGGGGCGAAAACTCTCAAGGATCTTACCGCTGTTGAGATCCAGTTCGATGTAACCCACTCGTGCA
CCCAACTGATCTTCAGCATCTTTTACTTTCACCAGCGTTTCTGGGTGAGCAAAAACAGGAAGGCAAAATG
CCGCAAAAAAGGGAATAAGGGCGACACGGAAATGTTGAATACTCATACTCTTCCTTTTTCAATATTATTG
AAGCATTTATCAGGGTTATTGTCTCATGAGCGGATACATATTTGAATGTATTTAGAAAAATAAACAAATA
GGGGTTCCGCGCACATTTCCCCGAAAAGTGCCACCTAAATTGTAAGCGTTAATATTTTGTTAAAATTCGC
GTTAAATTTTTGTTAAATCAGCTCATTTTTTAACCAATAGGCCGAAATCGGCAAAATCCCTTATAAATCA
AAAGAATAGACCGAGATAGGGT
[37 nt withheld, positions 4293-4329]
AAAGAACGTGGACTCCAACGTCAAAGG
[49 nt withheld, positions 4357-4405]
T
[91 nt withheld, positions 4407-4497]
G
[124 nt withheld, positions 4499-4622]
CCCATTCGCCATTCAGGCTGCGCAACTGTTGGGAAGGGCGATCGGTGCGGGCCTCTTCGCTATTACGCCA
GTCGACCATAGCCAATTCAATATGGCGTATATGGACTCATGCCAATTCAATATGGTGGATCTGGACCTGT
GCCAATTCAATATGGCGTATATGGACTCGTGCCAATTCAATATGGTGGATCTGGACCCCAGCCAATTCAA
TATGGCGGACTTGGCACCATGCCAATTCAATATGGCGGACTTGGCACTGTGCCAACTGGGGAGGGGTCTA
CTTGGCACGGTGCCAAGTTTGAGGAGGGGTCTTGGCCCTGTGCCAAGTCCGCCATATTGAATTGGCATGG
TGCCAATAATGGCGGCCATATTGGCTATATGCCAGGATCAATATATAGGCAATATCCAATATGGCCCTAT
GCCAATATGGCTATTGGCCAGGTTCAATACTATGTATTGGCCCTATGCCATATAGTATTCCATATATGGG
TTTTCCTATTGACGTAGATAGCCCCTCCCAATGGGCGGTCCCATATACCATATATGGGGCTTCCTAATAC
CGCCCATAGCCACTCCCCCATTGACGTCAATGGTCTCTATATATGGTCTTTCCTATTGACGTCATATGGG
CGGTCCTATTGACGTATATGGCGCCTCCCCCATTGACGTCAATTACGGTAAATGGCCCGCCTGGCTCAAT
GCCCATTGACGTCAATAGGACCACCCACCATTGACGTCAATGGGATGGCTCATTGCCCATTCATATCCGT
TCTCACGCCCCCTATTGACGTCAATGACGGTAAATGGCCCACTTGGCAGTACATCAATATCTATTAATAG
TAACTTGGCAAGTACATTACTATTGGAAGGACGCCAGGGTACATTGGCAGTACTCCCATTGACGTCAATG
GCGGTAAATGGCCCGCGATGGCTGCCAAGTACATCCCCATTGACGTCAATGGGGAGGGGCAATGACGCAA
ATGGGCGTTCCATTGACGTAAATGGGCGGTAGGCGTGCCTAATGGGAGGTCTATATAAGCAATGCTCGTT
TAGGGAAC
