Features (pLannotate 1.2.2; 17 found; start..end, strand, type, name):
     42..60      +  promoter       SP6 promoter: promoter for bacteriophage SP6 RNA polymerase
    115..139     +  protein_bind   attB1: mutant version of attB; recombination site for the Gateway® BP reaction BP Clonase™
    485..1186    +  CDS            Superfolder GFP: Superfolder GFP is a basic (constitutively fluorescent) green fluorescent protein published in 2005, derived from Aequorea victoria. It is reported to be a very rapidly-maturing weak dimer.
   1667..1691    -  protein_bind   attB2: mutant version of attB; recombination site for the Gateway® BP reaction BP Clonase™
   1714..1731    -  promoter       T7 promoter (fragment): promoter for bacteriophage T7 RNA polymerase
   1736..1870    -  polyA_signal   SV40 poly(A) signal: SV40 polyadenylation signal
   1983..2001    -  promoter       T3 promoter: promoter for bacteriophage T3 RNA polymerase
   2046..2062    -  protein_bind   lac operator: The lac repressor binds to the lac operator to inhibit transcription in E. coli. This inhibition can be relieved by adding lactose or isopropyl-β-D-thiogalactopyranoside (IPTG). lac repressor encoded by lacI
   2070..2100    -  promoter       lac promoter: promoter for the E. coli lac operon
   2115..2136    -  protein_bind   CAP binding site: CAP binding activates transcription in the presence of cAMP. E. coli catabolite activator protein
   2149..2241    -  CDS            lacI (fragment): lac repressor; lacI; The lac repressor binds to the lac operator to inhibit transcription in E. coli. This inhibition can be relieved by adding lactose or isopropyl-β-D-thiogalactopyranoside (IPTG).
   2424..3012    -  rep_origin     ori: high-copy-number ColE1/pMB1/pBR322/pUC origin of replication
   3183..4043    -  CDS            AmpR: β-lactamase; bla; confers resistance to ampicillin, carbenicillin, and related antibiotics
   4044..4148    -  promoter       AmpR promoter: bla
   4201..4629    -  rep_origin     f1 ori (sequence partly withheld): f1 bacteriophage origin of replication; arrow indicates direction of (+) strand synthesis
   4634..4700    -  CDS            lacZα (fragment): LacZα fragment of β-galactosidase; lacZ fragment
   4707..7       +  promoter       CMV IE94 promoter (across the origin): enhancer/promoter region of simian cytomegalovirus major immediate early transcription unit IE94
>Addgene plasmid #107856 | pHBS1052 TDP43 RRM-GFP R-K | addgene full sequence | sequence record 207994 | Addgene NGS Result
AGGGAACCGCCATTCTGCCTGGGGACGTCGGAGCAAGCTTGATTTAGGTGACACTATAGAATACAAGCTA
CTTGTTCTTTTTGCAGGATCCCATCGATTCGAATTCAAGGATCAACAAGTTTGTACAAAAAAGCAGGCTG
GCGCCGGTACCACCGGTGCCACCATGGGATCCATGTCTGAATATATTCGGGTAACCGAAGATGAGAACGA
TGAGCCCATTGAAATACCATCGGAAGACGATGGGACGGTGCTGCTCTCCACGGTTACAGCCCAGTTTCCA
GGGGCGTGTGGGCTTCGCTACAGGAATCCAGTGTCTCAGTGTATGAGAGGTGTCCGGCTGGTAGAAGGAA
TTCTGCATGCCCCAGATGCTGGCTGGGGAAATCTGGTGTATGTTGTCAACTATCCAAAAGATAACAAAAG
AAAAATGGATGAGACAGATGCTTCATCAGCAGTGAAAGTGAAAAGAGCAGTCCAGAAAACATCCAGTAAA
GGAGAGGAACTATTTACAGGTACTGTGCCTATCAAAGTCGAGCTGGACGGCGACGTAAACGGCCACAAGT
TCAGCGTGCGTGGCGAGGGCGAGGGCGATGCCACCGAGGGCAAGCTGACCCTGAAGTTCATCTGCACCAC
CGGCAAGCTGCCGGTGCCGTGGCCGACCCTCGTGACCACCCTGACCTACGGCGTGCAGTGCTTCAGCCGC
TACCCGGACCACATGAAGCGTCACGACTTCTTCAAGTCCGCCATGCCGGAAGGCTACGTCCAGGAGCGCA
CCATCGAGTTCAAGGACGACGGCACCTACAAGACCCGCGCGGAGGTGAAGTTCGAGGGCGACACCCTGGT
GAACCGCATCGAGCTGAAGGGCAACGACTTCAAGGAGGACGGCAACATCCTGGGTCACAAGCTGGAGTAC
AACCACAACAGCCACAACGTCCGTATCGAAGCCGACAAGCAGAAGAACGGCATCAAGGCTAACTTCAAGA
TCCGCCACAACGTTGAGGACGGCAGCCAGCAGGAAGCCGACCACAAACAGCAGAACACCCCGATCGGCGA
CGGCCCGGTGCGCCTGCCGGACAACCACTATCTGAGCACCCAGACCACGCTGAGCAAAGACCCGAACGAG
AAGCGCGATCACATGGTCCTGAAGGAGTTCGTGACGGCAGCCGGTATCACTAAAGGTGAAGATGAAAGTG
GATCCAATGCCGAACCTAAGCACAATTCAAACAAGCAACTAGAGAAAAGTGGGAAGTTCGGCGGCAACCC
TGGTGGATTCGGTAACCAAGGCGGGTTCGGCAACAGTAAGGGGGGCGGCGCCGGACTTGGAAACAACCAG
GGTTCAAATATGGGCGGCGGCATGAATTTTGGAGCTTTCAGCATCAATCCAGCTATGATGGCGGCTGCCC
AGGCTGCTCTGCAATCTTCTTGGGGGATGATGGGTATGCTTGCAAGTCAACAGAATCAGTCCGGTCCATC
CGGAAATAACCAGAACCAGGGTAATATGCAGAAAGAGCCTAATCAAGCGTTTGGCAGTGGTAACAATTCG
TATTCTGGGTCCAATAGCGGAGCTGCTATAGGTTGGGGCTCAGCAAGCAATGCCGGTAGTGGTAGCGGCT
TTAATGGAGGCTTTGGTAGTTCTATGGACTCAAAGTCTTCCGGGTGGGGCATGTAGACCCAGCTTTCTTG
TACAAAGTGGTTGATCCTCTCGAGCCTCTAGAACTATAGTGAGTCGTATTACGTAGATCCAGACATGATA
AGATACATTGATGAGTTTGGACAAACCACAACTAGAATGCAGTGAAAAAAATGCTTTATTTGTGAAATTT
GTGATGCTATTGCTTTATTTGTAACCATTATAAGCTGCAATAAACAAGTTAACAACAACAATTGCATTCA
TTTTATGTTTCAGGTTCAGGGGGAGGTGTGGGAGGTTTTTTAATTCGCGGCCGCGGCGCCAATGCATTGG
GCCCGGTACCCAGCTTTTGTTCCCTTTAGTGAGGGTTAATTGCGCGCTTGGCGTAATCATGGTCATAGCT
GTTTCCTGTGTGAAATTGTTATCCGCTCACAATTCCACACAACATACGAGCCGGGAGCATAAAGTGTAAA
GCCTGGGGTGCCTAATGAGTGAGCTAACTCACATTAATTGCGTTGCGCTCACTGCCCGCTTTCCAGTCGG
GAAACCTGTCGTGCCAGCTGCATTAATGAATCGGCCAACGCGCGGGGAGAGGCGGTTTGCGTATTGGGCG
CTCTTCCGCTTCCTCGCTCACTGACTCGCTGCGCTCGGTCGTTCGGCTGCGGCGAGCGGTATCAGCTCAC
TCAAAGGCGGTAATACGGTTATCCACAGAATCAGGGGATAACGCAGGAAAGAACATGTGAGCAAAAGGCC
AGCAAAAGGCCAGGAACCGTAAAAAGGCCGCGTTGCTGGCGTTTTTCCATAGGCTCCGCCCCCCTGACGA
GCATCACAAAAATCGACGCTCAAGTCAGAGGTGGCGAAACCCGACAGGACTATAAAGATACCAGGCGTTT
CCCCCTGGAAGCTCCCTCGTGCGCTCTCCTGTTCCGACCCTGCCGCTTACCGGATACCTGTCCGCCTTTC
TCCCTTCGGGAAGCGTGGCGCTTTCTCATAGCTCACGCTGTAGGTATCTCAGTTCGGTGTAGGTCGTTCG
CTCCAAGCTGGGCTGTGTGCACGAACCCCCCGTTCAGCCCGACCGCTGCGCCTTATCCGGTAACTATCGT
CTTGAGTCCAACCCGGTAAGACACGACTTATCGCCACTGGCAGCAGCCACTGGTAACAGGATTAGCAGAG
CGAGGTATGTAGGCGGTGCTACAGAGTTCTTGAAGTGGTGGCCTAACTACGGCTACACTAGAAGAACAGT
ATTTGGTATCTGCGCTCTGCTGAAGCCAGTTACCTTCGGAAAAAGAGTTGGTAGCTCTTGATCCGGCAAA
CAAACCACCGCTGGTAGCGGTGGTTTTTTTGTTTGCAAGCAGCAGATTACGCGCAGAAAAAAAGGATCTC
AAGAAGATCCTTTGATCTTTTCTACGGGGTCTGACGCTCAGTGGAACGAAAACTCACGTTAAGGGATTTT
GGTCATGAGATTATCAAAAAGGATCTTCACCTAGATCCTTTTAAATTAAAAATGAAGTTTTAAATCAATC
TAAAGTATATATGAGTAAACTTGGTCTGACAGTTACCAATGCTTAATCAGTGAGGCACCTATCTCAGCGA
TCTGTCTATTTCGTTCATCCATAGTTGCCTGACTCCCCGTCGTGTAGATAACTACGATACGGGAGGGCTT
ACCATCTGGCCCCAGTGCTGCAATGATACCGCGAGACCCACGCTCACCGGCTCCAGATTTATCAGCAATA
AACCAGCCAGCCGGAAGGGCCGAGCGCAGAAGTGGTCCTGCAACTTTATCCGCCTCCATCCAGTCTATTA
ATTGTTGCCGGGAAGCTAGAGTAAGTAGTTCGCCAGTTAATAGTTTGCGCAACGTTGTTGCCATTGCTAC
AGGCATCGTGGTGTCACGCTCGTCGTTTGGTATGGCTTCATTCAGCTCCGGTTCCCAACGATCAAGGCGA
GTTACATGATCCCCCATGTTGTGCAAAAAAGCGGTTAGCTCCTTCGGTCCTCCGATCGTTGTCAGAAGTA
AGTTGGCCGCAGTGTTATCACTCATGGTTATGGCAGCACTGCATAATTCTCTTACTGTCATGCCATCCGT
AAGATGCTTTTCTGTGACTGGTGAGTACTCAACCAAGTCATTCTGAGAATAGTGTATGCGGCGACCGAGT
TGCTCTTGCCCGGCGTCAATACGGGATAATACCGCGCCACATAGCAGAACTTTAAAAGTGCTCATCATTG
GAAAACGTTCTTCGGGGCGAAAACTCTCAAGGATCTTACCGCTGTTGAGATCCAGTTCGATGTAACCCAC
TCGTGCACCCAACTGATCTTCAGCATCTTTTACTTTCACCAGCGTTTCTGGGTGAGCAAAAACAGGAAGG
CAAAATGCCGCAAAAAAGGGAATAAGGGCGACACGGAAATGTTGAATACTCATACTCTTCCTTTTTCAAT
ATTATTGAAGCATTTATCAGGGTTATTGTCTCATGAGCGGATACATATTTGAATGTATTTAGAAAAATAA
ACAAATAGGGGTTCCGCGCACATTTCCCCGAAAAGTGCCACCTAAATTGTAAGCGTTAATATTTTGTTAA
AATTCGCGTTAAATTTTTGTTAAATCAGCTCATTTTTTAACCAATAGGCCGAAATCGGCAAAATCCCTTA
TAAATCAAAAGAATAGACCGAGATAGGGT
[37 nt withheld, positions 4300-4336]
AAAGAACGTGGACTCCAACGTCAAAGG
[49 nt withheld, positions 4364-4412]
T
[91 nt withheld, positions 4414-4504]
G
[124 nt withheld, positions 4506-4629]
CCCATTCGCCATTCAGGCTGCGCAACTGTTGGGAAGGGCGATCGGTGCGGGCCTCTTCGCTATTACGCCA
GTCGACCGCCAATTCAATATGGCGTATATGGACTCATGCCAATTCAATATGGTGGATCTGGACCTGTGCC
AATTCAATATGGCGTATATGGACTCGTGCCAATTCAATATGGTGGATCTGGACCCCAGCCAATTCAATAT
GGCGGACTTGGCACCATGCCAATTCAATATGGCGGACCTGGCACTGTGCCAACTGGGGAGGGGTCTACTT
GGCACGGTGCCAAGTTTGAGGAGGGGTCTTGGCCCTGTGCCAAGTCCGCCATATTGAATTGGCATGGTGC
CAATAATGGCGGCCATATTGGCTATATGCCAGGATCAATATATAGGCAATATCCAATATGGCCCTATGCC
AATATGGCTATTGGCCAGGTTCAATACTATGTATTGGCCCTATGCCATATAGTATTCCATATATGGGTTT
TCCTATTGACGTAGATAGCCCCTCCCAATGGGCGGTCCCATATACCATATATGGGGCTTCCTAATACCGC
CCATAGCCACTCCCCCATTGACGTCAATGGTCTCTATATATGGTCTTTCCTATTGACGTCATATGGGCGG
TCCTATTGACGTATATGGCGCCTCCCCCATTGACGTCAATTACGGTAAATGGCCCGCCTGGCTCAATGCC
CATTGACGTCAATAGGACCACCCACCATTGACGTCAATGGGATGGCTCATTGCCCATTCATATCCGTTCT
CACGCCCCCTATTGACGTCAATGACGGTAAATGGCCCACTTGGCAGTACATCAATATCTATTAATAGTAA
CTTGGCAAGTACATTACTATTGGAAGTACGCCAGGGTACATTGGCAGTACTCCCATTGACGTCAATGGCG
GTAAATGGCCCGCGATGGCTGCCAAGTACATCCCCATTGACGTCAATGGGGAGGGGCAATGACGCAAATG
GGCGTTCCATTGACGTAAATGGGCGGTAGGCGTGCCTAATGGGAGGTCTATATAAGCAATGCTCGTTT
